Addgene plasmid #179785: pPOTv7-blast-mNG:HaloTag
Purpose: Trypanosoma brucei PCR only tagging (pPOT) vector for endogenous gene tagging
Depositing lab: Samuel Dean & Keith Gull. Depositing organization: University of Oxford. Publication: A comprehensive toolkit for protein localization and functional analysis in trypanosomatids. Paterou A, Saez Conde J, Tyc J, Sunter JD, Vaughan S, Gull K, Dean S. Open Biol. 2025 Apr;15(4):240361. doi: 10.1098/rsob.240361. Epub 2025 Apr 2. PubMed 40169015.
Backbone
  Vector backbone: pPOT
  Vector type: Unspecified
Growth in bacteria
  Bacterial resistance: Ampicillin, 100 μg/mL
  Growth temperature: 37°C
  Growth strain: NEB Stable
  Copy number: High Copy
Gene/Insert
  Gene/Insert name: mNG::HaloTag
  Species: Synthetic
  Promoter: read through
  Cloning method: Restriction Enzyme; 5′ cloning site HindIII (not destroyed); 3′ cloning site BamHI (not destroyed)
  Sequencing primers: 5′ cTATGGGTTCTGGTAGTG; 3′ cTTAACTACCCGATCCTG
Terms and licenses: Academic/Nonprofit Terms; Industry Terms: Not Available to Industry
Depositor comments: Please visit https://doi.org/10.1101/2023.04.21.537815 for bioRxiv preprint.
How to cite: pPOTv7-blast-mNG:HaloTag was a gift from Samuel Dean & Keith Gull (Addgene plasmid # 179785 ; http://n2t.net/addgene:179785 ; RRID:Addgene_179785)
