[The description below was written by a language model from this plasmid's Addgene catalogue record and pLannotate feature annotations shown in this document.]
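Description:
pPOTv7-blast-mNG:HaloTag is a PCR-only tagging (pPOT) template plasmid for endogenous gene tagging in Trypanosoma brucei. It is not designed to be maintained or expressed as a plasmid in the parasite. Instead, it serves as a template from which a tag-plus-marker cassette is amplified, typically with long primers carrying homology to the target locus, so that the product integrates at the gene of interest. In E. coli it is propagated as a high-copy plasmid through a ColE1/pUC-type origin with ampicillin selection (AmpR under its own bla promoter). The backbone also carries an f1 origin, flanking T7 and SP6 promoters, and remnants of a lac promoter/operator and lacZα region typical of a general cloning vector.

The payload is a synthetic fusion tag, cloned between HindIII and BamHI sites. It consists of mNeonGreen, a bright monomeric green/yellow fluorescent protein, followed directly by a dehalogenase-derived coding sequence annotated as dhaA, which corresponds to HaloTag and covalently binds chloroalkane ligands. Two copies of the blasticidin S deaminase gene (bsd) flank the tag, one upstream and one downstream. This layout is consistent with the same template yielding amplicons for either N- or C-terminal tagging, each carrying the tag and a blasticidin marker, although the record does not state this explicitly. No dedicated promoter is listed. Expression is recorded as "read through", meaning that it relies on transcription of the endogenous locus after integration. The intervening regions between the coding sequences are not annotated in the feature table. The dual tag supports protein localisation by live fluorescence along with HaloTag ligand-based labelling or functional analyses in trypanosomatids.
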