Features (pLannotate 1.2.2; 16 found; start..end, strand, type, name):
    171..560     +  CDS            bsd: BSD_ASPTE - Experimental evidence at protein level: Swiss-Prot protein existence level 1. Catalyzes the deamination of the cytosine moiety of the antibiotics blasticidin S, cytomycin and acetylblasticidin S. From Aspergillus terreus.
    957..1664    +  CDS            mNeonGreen: mNeonGreen is a basic (constitutively fluorescent) green/yellow fluorescent protein published in 2013, derived from Branchiostoma lanceolatum. It is reported to be a very rapidly-maturing monomer with moderate acid sensitivity.
   1674..2549    +  CDS            dhaA: DHAA_PSEPV - Experimental evidence at protein level: Swiss-Prot protein existence level 1. Catalyzes hydrolytic cleavage of carbon-halogen bonds in halogenated aliphatic compounds, leading to the formation of the corresponding primary alcohols, halide ions and protons. Has a broad substrate specificity, as it is able to dehalogenate mono- and di- chlorinated and brominated alkanes (up to at least C10), and the two isomers of 1,3-dichloropropene to 3-chloroallyl alcohol; the highest activity was found with 1,2-dibromoethane, while no activity was observed with the analog 1,2-dichloroethane. Fro
   2964..3353    +  CDS            bsd: BSD_ASPTE - Experimental evidence at protein level: Swiss-Prot protein existence level 1. Catalyzes the deamination of the cytosine moiety of the antibiotics blasticidin S, cytomycin and acetylblasticidin S. From Aspergillus terreus.
   3549..3567    -  promoter       SP6 promoter: promoter for bacteriophage SP6 RNA polymerase
   3609..3625    -  protein_bind   lac operator: The lac repressor binds to the lac operator to inhibit transcription in E. coli. This inhibition can be relieved by adding lactose or isopropyl-β-D-thiogalactopyranoside (IPTG). lac repressor encoded by lacI
   3633..3663    -  promoter       lac promoter: promoter for the E. coli lac operon
   3678..3699    -  protein_bind   CAP binding site: CAP binding activates transcription in the presence of cAMP. E. coli catabolite activator protein
   3712..3804    -  CDS            lacI (fragment): lac repressor; lacI; The lac repressor binds to the lac operator to inhibit transcription in E. coli. This inhibition can be relieved by adding lactose or isopropyl-β-D-thiogalactopyranoside (IPTG).
   3987..4575    -  rep_origin     ori: high-copy-number ColE1/pMB1/pBR322/pUC origin of replication
   4746..5606    -  CDS            AmpR: β-lactamase; bla; confers resistance to ampicillin, carbenicillin, and related antibiotics
   5607..5711    -  promoter       AmpR promoter: bla
   5738..5788    +  misc_feature   bom (fragment): basis of mobility region from pBR322
   5789..6244    -  rep_origin     f1 ori (sequence partly withheld): f1 bacteriophage origin of replication; arrow indicates direction of (+) strand synthesis
   6248..6405    -  CDS            lacZα (fragment): LacZα fragment of β-galactosidase; lacZ fragment
   6408..2       +  promoter       T7 promoter (across the origin): promoter for bacteriophage T7 RNA polymerase
>Addgene plasmid #179785 | pPOTv7-blast-mNG:HaloTag | addgene full sequence | sequence record 355742 | Addgene NGS Result
GGGCGAATTGGGCCCGTATAATGCAGACCTGCTGCAAGCTAGGGGCACAGCAAGGTCTTCTGAAATTCAT
GTTTTTTTTTTTTTTACTCTGCATTGCAGTCTCCGCTCTTATTTAGTTTTGCTTTACGTAAGGTCTCGTT
GCTGCCATAAAATAAGCTCTAGTGGAATTCATGCCTTTGTCTCAAGAAGAATCCACCCTCATTGAAAGAG
CAACGGCTACAATCAACAGCATCCCCATCTCTGAAGACTACAGCGTCGCCAGCGCAGCTCTCTCTAGCGA
CGGCCGCATCTTCACTGGTGTCAATGTATATCATTTTACTGGGGGACCTTGTGCAGAACTCGTGGTGCTG
GGCACTGCTGCTGCTGCGGCAGCTGGCAACCTGACTTGTATCGTCGCGATCGGAAATGAGAACAGGGGCA
TCTTGAGCCCCTGCGGACGGTGCCGACAGGTGCTTCTCGACCTGCATCCTGGGATCAAAGCCATAGTGAA
GGACAGTGATGGACAGCCGACGGCAGTTGGGATTCGTGAATTGCTGCCCTCTGGTTATGTGTGGGAGGGC
TAACCATGGTGCCCATTTAGTTGGCCTTTCCCTTGTCTCGTGTCTTTTCCGTGGAAAGGTTCCCGGAGTA
ATCTGATGGCACAGCAGGGAGGTGCGCCTGCAGGTTGGTTAGGAAGGGGGGATGATGTAAAAGAAGAAAA
TGGGGGGATTCGAGCCCCACGCGTTGCTCAAGCTGTGTAGCGCAGGCGTTTCCTTACATATTTCTCTAAC
AGGCACGGAAGCCTAACAAATACACTTGGCTTATTTTTTTGCCCCCTCATGTCTTGTACAAATATTTGCG
ATAGCTTAGCTATCAGCCACATTAATCAAACAAGTATACCAACAAGCCCGAAAACAGAAACTCAACTGCA
ACGGGTACCTATGGGTTCTGGTAGTGGTTCCGGTTCCGGTTCTAAGCTTGTCTCGAAAGGTGAGGAAGAC
AATATGGCCAGCTTGCCAGCAACGCACGAGCTTCATATATTTGGGTCGATCAACGGTGTGGATTTCGACA
TGGTGGGTCAAGGCACAGGTAATCCTAATGACGGGTATGAAGAACTCAATTTGAAGAGCACTAAGGGAGA
TCTCCAGTTTTCCCCGTGGATTCTTGTGCCGCATATTGGTTATGGTTTTCATCAGTACTTACCATACCCC
GATGGAATGTCGCCCTTCCAAGCAGCTATGGTGGACGGCTCGGGGTATCAAGTACATCGCACCATGCAAT
TTGAGGACGGAGCATCCCTCACCGTAAACTACCGCTATACGTATGAGGGGAGCCACATAAAAGGTGAGGC
TCAAGTTAAAGGCACAGGCTTCCCAGCTGACGGCCCGGTCATGACCAATTCATTAACCGCTGCTGATTGG
TGCCGTTCTAAGAAGACCTACCCTAACGACAAGACGATCATTAGTACTTTTAAGTGGAGTTATACCACAG
GAAACGGAAAGCGGTATCGAAGCACTGCTCGAACAACCTACACATTTGCGAAGCCAATGGCCGCGAACTA
CTTGAAGAACCAGCCAATGTATGTGTTTCGAAAAACGGAACTGAAGCATTCGAAAACCGAGCTTAATTTT
AAAGAGTGGCAGAAGGCGTTTACAGACGTGATGGGGATGGACGAATTGTATAAGCCCGGGTCGGCTGAGA
TTGGTACGGGGTTTCCTTTTGACCCGCACTACGTTGAGGTGTTGGGTGAACGTATGCATTATGTTGATGT
TGGTCCCCGTGATGGTACGCCCGTGCTGTTTTTGCATGGTAACCCCACGTCAAGCTATGTGTGGAGGAAC
ATTATTCCCCACGTGGCACCTACTCATCGCTGTATTGCTCCAGACCTTATTGGTATGGGTAAGTCAGATA
AACCGGATCTTGGTTACTTCTTTGACGATCACGTGCGTTTTATGGATGCATTTATTGAAGCGCTTGGCCT
TGAAGAAGTTGTGTTAGTGATTCACGATTGGGGTTCTGCCTTGGGATTTCATTGGGCTAAACGTAATCCC
GAAAGAGTTAAAGGTATTGCATTCATGGAGTTCATTCGTCCTATTCCTACGTGGGATGAGTGGCCAGAGT
TTGCGCGCGAGACGTTTCAAGCGTTTCGTACAACGGACGTGGGTCGTAAGCTGATTATTGATCAAAATGT
TTTTATTGAGGGTACGCTGCCGATGGGTGTTGTGCGTCCCCTGACTGAAGTGGAGATGGATCACTACCGT
GAGCCATTTTTAAATCCAGTGGACCGTGAGCCATTGTGGCGCTTCCCTAACGAGCTGCCCATTGCTGGTG
AACCGGCTAACATTGTGGCGCTTGTGGAGGAGTATATGGATTGGCTTCATCAATCACCCGTGCCTAAGTT
GCTTTTTTGGGGTACGCCAGGTGTGCTTATTCCACCTGCTGAAGCAGCACGCTTGGCTAAATCACTTCCA
AACTGCAAAGCAGTTGATATTGGTCCGGGTCTGAACCTGTTGCAAGAAGATAATCCCGATCTTATTGGTT
CCGAGATTGCCCGTTGGCTTTCGACACTTGAAATTTCTGGTGGATCCGGATCAGGATCTGGATCAGGATC
GGGTAGTTAAGAGCTCCGCTGCGCTTAAATGTCTTTCATTATAATCAATGTATAACCTTTATGTAGTATT
TCAATCTATGCCGCTGTGTACGTGCACTGCGGTGCCTATCCTTCGGCATTAGAGAGTCACTGTTTGTGTA
GATCGTAGCTGCATGTCTGACATCTGGTTCATTAGTGCCGTTTTGAGTCTGCACTGTTGTGCAACTTGAT
ATTCATCACTGCACACCAACCGTGTGTTTCCTCCTTTGGGTGCACCCTTTAATCCTTGTCTTCTCCTTTT
TTGTCTCTTTCCCCCTCGAAAAGGTGTCAAACTACTGCCGCATAAACTACGGTTATCCCAAATTTAAGAG
AAAGCAATAAAGCATCAGCTAGCATGCCTTTGTCTCAAGAAGAATCCACCCTCATTGAAAGAGCAACGGC
TACAATCAACAGCATCCCCATCTCTGAAGACTACAGCGTCGCCAGCGCAGCTCTCTCTAGCGACGGCCGC
ATCTTCACTGGTGTCAATGTATATCATTTTACTGGGGGACCTTGTGCAGAACTCGTGGTGCTGGGCACTG
CTGCTGCTGCGGCAGCTGGCAACCTGACTTGTATCGTCGCGATCGGAAATGAGAACAGGGGCATCTTGAG
CCCCTGCGGACGGTGCCGACAGGTGCTTCTCGATCTGCATCCTGGGATCAAAGCCATAGTGAAGGACAGT
GATGGACAGCCGACGGCAGTTGGGATTCGTGAATTGCTGCCCTCTGGTTATGTGTGGGAGGGCTAACTCG
AGTGCCCATTTAGTTGGCTTTTCCCTTGTCTCGTGTCTTTTCCGTGGAAAGGTTCCCGGAGTAATCTGAT
GGCACAGCAGGGAGGTGCGCCTGCAGGTTGGTTAGGAAGGGGGGATGATGTAAAAGAAGAAAATGGGGGG
ATTCGAGCCCCGCACAGGTCTCTCAAATTGGATGCATAGCTTGAGTATTCTATAGTGTCACCTAAATAGC
TTGGCGTAATCATGGTCATAGCTGTTTCCTGTGTGAAATTGTTATCCGCTCACAATTCCACACAACATAC
GAGCCGGAAGCATAAAGTGTAAAGCCTGGGGTGCCTAATGAGTGAGCTAACTCACATTAATTGCGTTGCG
CTCACTGCCCGCTTTCCAGTCGGGAAACCTGTCGTGCCAGCTGCATTAATGAATCGGCCAACGCGCGGGG
AGAGGCGGTTTGCGTATTGGGCGCTCTTCCGCTTCCTCGCTCACTGACTCGCTGCGCTCGGTCGTTCGGC
TGCGGCGAGCGGTATCAGCTCACTCAAAGGCGGTAATACGGTTATCCACAGAATCAGGGGATAACGCAGG
AAAGAACATGTGAGCAAAAGGCCAGCAAAAGGCCAGGAACCGTAAAAAGGCCGCGTTGCTGGCGTTTTTC
CATAGGCTCCGCCCCCCTGACGAGCATCACAAAAATCGACGCTCAAGTCAGAGGTGGCGAAACCCGACAG
GACTATAAAGATACCAGGCGTTTCCCCCTGGAAGCTCCCTCGTGCGCTCTCCTGTTCCGACCCTGCCGCT
TACCGGATACCTGTCCGCCTTTCTCCCTTCGGGAAGCGTGGCGCTTTCTCATAGCTCACGCTGTAGGTAT
CTCAGTTCGGTGTAGGTCGTTCGCTCCAAGCTGGGCTGTGTGCACGAACCCCCCGTTCAGCCCGACCGCT
GCGCCTTATCCGGTAACTATCGTCTTGAGTCCAACCCGGTAAGACACGACTTATCGCCACTGGCAGCAGC
CACTGGTAACAGGATTAGCAGAGCGAGGTATGTAGGCGGTGCTACAGAGTTCTTGAAGTGGTGGCCTAAC
TACGGCTACACTAGAAGAACAGTATTTGGTATCTGCGCTCTGCTGAAGCCAGTTACCTTCGGAAAAAGAG
TTGGTAGCTCTTGATCCGGCAAACAAACCACCGCTGGTAGCGGTGGTTTTTTTGTTTGCAAGCAGCAGAT
TACGCGCAGAAAAAAAGGATCTCAAGAAGATCCTTTGATCTTTTCTACGGGGTCTGACGCTCAGTGGAAC
GAAAACTCACGTTAAGGGATTTTGGTCATGAGATTATCAAAAAGGATCTTCACCTAGATCCTTTTAAATT
AAAAATGAAGTTTTAAATCAATCTAAAGTATATATGAGTAAACTTGGTCTGACAGTTACCAATGCTTAAT
CAGTGAGGCACCTATCTCAGCGATCTGTCTATTTCGTTCATCCATAGTTGCCTGACTCCCCGTCGTGTAG
ATAATTACGATACGGGAGGGCTTACCATCTGGCCCCAGTGCTGCAATGATACCGCGAGACCCACGCTCAC
CGGCTCCAGATTTATCAGCAATAAACCAGCCAGCCGGAAGGGCCGAGCGCAGAAGTGGTCCTGCAACTTT
ATCCGCCTCCATCCAGTCTATTAATTGTTGCCGGGAAGCTAGAGTAAGTAGTTCGCCAGTTAATAGTTTG
CGCAACGTTGTTGCCATTGCTACAGGCATCGTGGTGTCACGCTCGTCGTTTGGTATGGCTTCATTCAGCT
CCGGTTCCCAACGATCAAGGCGAGTTACATGATCCCCCATGTTGTGCAAAAAAGCGGTTAGCTCCTTCGG
TCCTCCGATCGTTGTCAGAAGTAAGTTGGCCGCAGTGTTATCACTCATGGTTATGGCAGCACTGCATAAT
TCTCTTACTGTCATGCCATCCGTAAGATGCTTTTCTGTGACTGGTGAGTACTCAACCAAGTCATTCTGAG
AATAGTGTATGCGGCGACCGAGTTGCTCTTGCCCGGCGTCAATACGGGATAATACCGCGCCACATAGCAG
AACTTTAAAAGTGCTCATCATTGGAAAACGTTCTTCGGGGCGAAAACTCTCAAGGATCTTACCGCTGTTG
AGATCCAGTTCGATGTAACCCACTCGTGCACCCAACTGATCTTCAGCATCTTTTACTTTCACCAGCGTTT
CTGGGTGAGCAAAAACAGGAAGGCAAAATGCCGCAAAAAAGGGAATAAGGGCGACACGGAAATGTTGAAT
ACTCATACTCTTCCTTTTTCAATATTATTGAAGCATTTATCAGGGTTATTGTCTCATGAGCGGATACATA
TTTGAATGTATTTAGAAAAATAAACAAATAGGGGTTCCGCGCACATTTCCCCGAAAAGTGCCACCTGATG
CGGTGTGAAATACCGCACAGATGCGTAAGGAGAAAATACCGCATCAGGAAATTGTAAGCGTTAATATTTT
GTTAAAATTCGCGTTAAATTTTTGTTAAATCAGCTCATTTTTTAACCAATAGGCCGAAATCGGCAAAATC
CCTTATAAATCAAAAGAATAGACCGAGATAGGGT
[37 nt withheld, positions 5915-5951]
AAAGAACGTGGACTCCAACGTCAAAGG
[49 nt withheld, positions 5979-6027]
T
[91 nt withheld, positions 6029-6119]
G
[98 nt withheld, positions 6121-6218]
ACTTAATGCGCCGCTACAGGGCGCGTCCATTCGCCATTCAGGCTGCGCAACTGTTGGGAAGGGCGATCGG
TGCGGGCCTCTTCGCTATTACGCCAGCTGGCGAAAGGGGGATGTGCTGCAAGGCGATTAAGTTGGGTAAC
GCCAGGGTTTTCCCAGTCACGACGTTGTAAAACGACGGCCAGTGAATTGTAATACGACTCACTATA
